Addgene plasmid #19405: pCM3.08
Depositing lab: Geraldine Seydoux. Depositing organization: Johns Hopkins University and School of Medicine. Publication: 3' UTRs are the primary regulators of gene expression in the C. elegans germline. Merritt C, Rasoloson D, Ko D, Seydoux G. Curr Biol. 2008 Oct 14;18(19):1476-82. doi: 10.1016/j.cub.2008.08.013. Epub 2008 Sep 25. PubMed 18818082.
Backbone
  Vector backbone: pDONR201
  Backbone size w/o insert (bp): 2257
  Vector type: Worm Expression
Growth in bacteria
  Bacterial resistance: Kanamycin, 50 μg/mL
  Growth temperature: 37°C
  Growth strain: DH5alpha
  Growth instructions: DH5alpha
  Copy number: Unknown
Gene/Insert
  Gene/Insert name: pie-1 ORF+3' in pDONR201
  Species: C. elegans (nematode)
  Insert size (bp): 2404
  GenBank ID: NM_067218
  Entrez Gene: pie-1 (a.k.a. CELE_Y49E10.14)
  Cloning method: Gateway Cloning; 5′ cloning site attP1 (destroyed during cloning); 3′ cloning site attP2 (destroyed during cloning)
  Sequencing primers: 5′ n/a
Terms and licenses: Academic/Nonprofit Terms; Industry Terms: Not Available to Industry
How to cite: pCM3.08 was a gift from Geraldine Seydoux (Addgene plasmid # 19405 ; http://n2t.net/addgene:19405 ; RRID:Addgene_19405)
