[The description below was written by a language model from this plasmid's Addgene catalogue record and pLannotate feature annotations shown in this document.]
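Description:
pCM3.08 is a Gateway entry clone built in the pDONR201 donor backbone and carrying the Caenorhabditis elegans pie-1 open reading frame together with its downstream 3' region. It is catalogued as a worm expression reagent, but it contains no annotated promoter. It is therefore best understood as a modular building block for assembling worm transgenes rather than a stand-alone expression plasmid. It is maintained in E. coli through a high-copy ColE1/pUC-type origin and selected with kanamycin via an aminoglycoside phosphotransferase gene. The rrnB T1 and T2 terminators sit upstream of the cloning region, where they insulate the insert from read-through transcription originating in the backbone. A short fragment annotated as RSF origin is probably just a sequence-similarity hit.

The insert of roughly 2.4 kb was introduced by a BP reaction that consumed the attP1 and attP2 sites, so it is now flanked by attL-type sites. The automated annotation labels these as attL3 and attL4 fragments overlapping attB1 and attB2 cores, which is consistent with the attL1/attL2 sites expected from a pDONR201 entry clone. The pie-1 coding sequence is annotated as three separated fragments in the same orientation, suggesting a genomic copy with introns, followed by about 200 bp before the 3' recombination site that would hold the 3' sequence named in the record. PIE-1 is a maternally supplied protein required for germline fate that represses RNA polymerase II transcription in germline blastomeres. Through LR recombination the cassette can be transferred into destination vectors, in line with the associated study of 3' UTR-mediated control of gene expression in the C. elegans germline.
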