Features (pLannotate 1.2.2; 12 found; start..end, strand, type, name):
      1..46      +  rep_origin     RSF ori (fragment): Plasmids containing the RSF 1030 origin of replication can be propagated in E. coli cells that contain additional plasmids with compatible origins.
     73..100     -  terminator     rrnB T2 terminator: transcription terminator T2 from the E. coli rrnB gene
    232..275     +  terminator     rrnB T1 terminator: Escherichia coli rrnB; transcription terminator T1 from the E. coli rrnB gene
    332..416     +  protein_bind   attL3 (fragment): mutant version of attL; recombination site for the Gateway® LR reaction LR Clonase™
    407..427     +  protein_bind   attB1: mutant version of attB; core recombination site for the Gateway® BP reaction BP Clonase™
    433..1017    +  CDS            pie-1 (fragment): PIE1_CAEEL - Experimental evidence at protein level: Swiss-Prot protein existence level 1. Maternally provided PIE-1 is required for germline cell fate determination. Functions as a repressor of RNA polymerase II-dependent gene expression in the developing germline. Required for expression of nos-2 in P4 germline blastomere cells. Inhibits the histone deacetylase activity of hda-1. Represses transcriptional activation of cdk-9 and cit-1.1, which are members of the P-TEFb complex. From Caenorhabditis elegans.
   2092..2172    +  CDS            pie-1 (fragment): PIE1_CAEEL - Experimental evidence at protein level: Swiss-Prot protein existence level 1. Maternally provided PIE-1 is required for germline cell fate determination. Functions as a repressor of RNA polymerase II-dependent gene expression in the developing germline. Required for expression of nos-2 in P4 germline blastomere cells. Inhibits the histone deacetylase activity of hda-1. Represses transcriptional activation of cdk-9 and cit-1.1, which are members of the P-TEFb complex. From Caenorhabditis elegans.
   2226..2624    +  CDS            pie-1 (fragment): PIE1_CAEEL - Experimental evidence at protein level: Swiss-Prot protein existence level 1. Maternally provided PIE-1 is required for germline cell fate determination. Functions as a repressor of RNA polymerase II-dependent gene expression in the developing germline. Required for expression of nos-2 in P4 germline blastomere cells. Inhibits the histone deacetylase activity of hda-1. Represses transcriptional activation of cdk-9 and cit-1.1, which are members of the P-TEFb complex. From Caenorhabditis elegans.
   2838..2858    -  protein_bind   attB2: mutant version of attB; core recombination site for the Gateway® BP reaction BP Clonase™
   2849..2933    -  protein_bind   attL4 (fragment): mutant version of attL; recombination site for the Gateway® LR reaction LR Clonase™
   3057..3866    +  CDS            KanR: aminoglycoside phosphotransferase; aph(3')-Ia; confers resistance to kanamycin in bacteria or G418 (Geneticin®) in eukaryotes
   4009..4597    +  rep_origin     ori: high-copy-number ColE1/pMB1/pBR322/pUC origin of replication
>Addgene plasmid #19405 | pCM3.08 | depositor full sequence | sequence record 9057 | Author sequence
CTTTCCTGCGTTATCCCCTGATTCTGTGGATAACCGTATTACCGCTAGCCAGGAAGAGTTTGTAGAAACG
CAAAAAGGCCATCCGTCAGGATGGCCTTCTGCTTAGTTTGATGCCTGGCAGTTTATGGCGGGCGTCCTGC
CCGCCACCCTCCGGGCCGTTGCTTCACAACGTTCAAATCCGCTCCCGGCGGATTTGTCCTACTCAGGAGA
GCGTTCACCGACAAACAACAGATAAAACGAAAGGCCCAGTCTTCCGACTGAGCCTTTCGTTTTATTTGAT
GCCTGGCAGTTCCCTACTCTCGCGTTAACGCTAGCATGGATCTCGGGCCCCAAATAATGATTTTATTTTG
ACTGATAGTGACCTGTTCGTTGCAACAAATTGATGAGCAATGCTTTTTTATAATGCCAAGTTTGTACAAA
AAAGCAGGCTCCATGGCTCAAACAAAGCCGATTGCCGAGCAAATGGCTGCACTCAACAACTCAGATGACA
CGTCGTTCGCTGCCGATCGATCGAACAGTCTTCTGAATGCGACGTGCCCGGCGAGAATTCAAAATTCAGT
AGATCAACGGAAAATCAATCGATCATTCAATGATTCGCTGTCGTCCGGATATAGTGGAAAATGGCTTCGT
CCAAAGCGTGAAGCGCTCAAGATCACTCCATTGGCTCAGATTGACGAGGCGCCGGCAACTAAAAGACATA
GCTCGGCGAAGGATAAGGTTTTGATTTAAAAAAAAAACTGAAAAATATGCAAAATCGATTTTTTTTCCAG
CACACAGAATACAAAACGCGACTTTGTGATGCGTTCCGCCGTGAAGGATACTGCCCGTACAACGACAATT
GCACATATGCTCACGGACAAGATGAGCTGAGAGTTCCGGTGTGTCTGAAGCCTGGAAATCTTTGGAAAAT
TTTTTTTTCAGAGACGCCGCCAAGAGTATTATTCCCGAGATCCACCACGTGAGCGCCGTGATTCTCGTTC
TAGACGAGACGACGTGGATACAACAATCAATCGATCGAGTTCTTCAGCATCGAAGCATCATGATGAGGTG
CTGATCGGATGGAAATTCGCTTTTTTGACAAATTTTCGCAGTTTTTTCGCTAAATTTCATTTAAAATATG
CTTATTAACACATTATATCACTATTTAGACGAATATCTTGTAGAAATGTTGGGTTTTGTTCGAATTTTCT
CTACTTTTTGAGTTGCTTCACGAAGAAATTGTGTTCTCTTTCATTGTACAGAAGAATCTATGTTTTACAA
GGGAAAAAAGTAAGATGGTGCAACATTTTCTCGTGAATCGACTCTAAAAGTAGAGAATTATCGAACAAAA
CCAACATTTCTACAAGATATTCGCCTAAGTACTGATATTATGTGATAATAAATGAAATTTAGCGAGAAAA
TACTGCGAAAACGCCTTTTCAGACCCAAAACCGCCTAAATTTCTCGAATTTTCAGGGCTAAATCATTTTA
AAACTCCAATTTCGCTCAATTTTCCGTGTCGAGACGGTCCGAAGTTGATTTTCTGGAATTATCATCCTTG
TTTTGCATCTTTTAGTAGTTTATCTCAAATTTTTCCCGCCTGCAGACAGATTATGTGAGATAAACTACCA
AAATGTGCATTAAATTATGATAATTCCAAAAAAAGTCAACTTTCGGCCGATGCGGCACGAAAAATTGCCA
AAATTCGAGGTTTTTAGCTAAAATTATCAAAACTTTGGACAAAAATCATCCATTGCGCAGCGAATTTTTG
GGGTTATACGTTCAAAATGTTTATTTTAAAATGAAATTTAACGAGAAAATATAATATACTGCGAAAACGG
CTTCTCAGACCAAAAATCGCCCAAAACTCGAATTTTCAGGGCTAAATTGGCTAAAAGTCTTCATTTTTGG
CAAGTTCTCCGTGTGGCGACGGAAAAAAAGCCAATTTCTGGCAAAATTGAAGATTTTCAGCTAAAATTAA
CCCTGTTTTTCAAAATTTTGAACAAAAATCGTCAATTTCAGCGAATTTTTGAGGTTTTACGTTGCAAAAA
TCCTTATTTTTAAGTGAAATTTAGGGAAAATATTACAATATTTTACTTCCAGAATCGGAGACCCAGCAAC
AACCACGGAAGCTCGAATCGTCGTCAGATTTGTCACAATTTCGAGAGAGGAAACTGCAGATATGGTCCAA
GGTTCTAGGAAATCTGGAATTTTTATTAAAAATAAATAAAATAAATTTTCCTTTCAGATGCCGCTTCATT
CACGTCGAACAAATGCAACATTTCAATGCGAATGCGACGGTTTACGCGCCACCTTCTTCCGATTGTCCGC
CGCCGATTGCCTACTACCATCATCATCCACAACATCAGCAACAATTCCTGCCATTTCCAATGCCATATTT
CTTGGCTCCACCGCCGCAAGCTCAACAAGGAGCTCCTTTTCCAGTGCAATATATTCCACAGCAACATGAT
TTGATGAATAGCCAGCCAATGTATGCACCAATGGCACCGACATACTACTATCAACCAATTAATTCGAATG
GCATGCCCATGATGGATGTGACTATTGATCCGAATGCCACGGGCGGTGCGTTTGAAGTGTTCCCCGATGG
ATTCTTCTCTCAGCCACCACCAACTATTATTTCCTAATTTTGCCGTATTTTCCATATTTTGTTTTGTATA
TTTATCCACTCACCCCCTCTCTTTGTCCTGTGAATGAACTTGTGCCAAAAAAGCCAAAAATAATTTACTT
TTTTTAAAGACATATTAAAACTTGAAAACTTGGAACAATACGGTGCGAAAGCGAAACAGAGACAGAAAAA
TGAACAAAGAGATCCGTGAAAAGTGAACGATGATACCCAGCTTTCTTGTACAAAGTGGGCATTATAAGAA
AGCATTGCTTATCAATTTGTTGCAACGAACAGGTCACTATCAGTCAAAATAAAATCATTATTTGCCATCC
AGCTGCAGCTCTGGCCCGTGTCTCAAAATCTCTGATGTTACATTGCACAAGATAAAAATATATCATCATG
AACAATAAAACTGTCTGCTTACATAAACAGTAATACAAGGGGTGTTATGAGCCATATTCAACGGGAAACG
TCGAGGCCGCGATTAAATTCCAACATGGATGCTGATTTATATGGGTATAAATGGGCTCGCGATAATGTCG
GGCAATCAGGTGCGACAATCTATCGCTTGTATGGGAAGCCCGATGCGCCAGAGTTGTTTCTGAAACATGG
CAAAGGTAGCGTTGCCAATGATGTTACAGATGAGATGGTCAGACTAAACTGGCTGACGGAATTTATGCCT
CTTCCGACCATCAAGCATTTTATCCGTACTCCTGATGATGCATGGTTACTCACCACTGCGATCCCCGGAA
AAACAGCATTCCAGGTATTAGAAGAATATCCTGATTCAGGTGAAAATATTGTTGATGCGCTGGCAGTGTT
CCTGCGCCGGTTGCATTCGATTCCTGTTTGTAATTGTCCTTTTAACAGCGATCGCGTATTTCGTCTCGCT
CAGGCGCAATCACGAATGAATAACGGTTTGGTTGATGCGAGTGATTTTGATGACGAGCGTAATGGCTGGC
CTGTTGAACAAGTCTGGAAAGAAATGCATAAACTTTTGCCATTCTCACCGGATTCAGTCGTCACTCATGG
TGATTTCTCACTTGATAACCTTATTTTTGACGAGGGGAAATTAATAGGTTGTATTGATGTTGGACGAGTC
GGAATCGCAGACCGATACCAGGATCTTGCCATCCTATGGAACTGCCTCGGTGAGTTTTCTCCTTCATTAC
AGAAACGGCTTTTTCAAAAATATGGTATTGATAATCCTGATATGAATAAATTGCAGTTTCATTTGATGCT
CGATGAGTTTTTCTAATCAGAATTGGTTAATTGGTTGTAACACTGGCAGAGCATTACGCTGACTTGACGG
GACGGCGCAAGCTCATGACCAAAATCCCTTAACGTGAGTTTTCGTTCCACTGAGCGTCAGACCCCGTAGA
AAAGATCAAAGGATCTTCTTGAGATCCTTTTTTTCTGCGCGTAATCTGCTGCTTGCAAACAAAAAAACCA
CCGCTACCAGCGGTGGTTTGTTTGCCGGATCAAGAGCTACCAACTCTTTTTCCGAAGGTAACTGGCTTCA
GCAGAGCGCAGATACCAAATACTGTCCTTCTAGTGTAGCCGTAGTTAGGCCACCACTTCAAGAACTCTGT
AGCACCGCCTACATACCTCGCTCTGCTAATCCTGTTACCAGTGGCTGCTGCCAGTGGCGATAAGTCGTGT
CTTACCGGGTTGGACTCAAGACGATAGTTACCGGATAAGGCGCAGCGGTCGGGCTGAACGGGGGGTTCGT
GCACACAGCCCAGCTTGGAGCGAACGACCTACACCGAACTGAGATACCTACAGCGTGAGCTATGAGAAAG
CGCCACGCTTCCCGAAGGGAGAAAGGCGGACAGGTATCCGGTAAGCGGCAGGGTCGGAACAGGAGAGCGC
ACGAGGGAGCTTCCAGGGGGAAACGCCTGGTATCTTTATAGTCCTGTCGGGTTTCGCCACCTCTGACTTG
AGCGTCGATTTTTGTGATGCTCGTCAGGGGGGCGGAGCCTATGGAAAAACGCCAGCAACGCGGCCTTTTT
ACGGTTCCTGGCCTTTTGCTGGCCTTTTGCTCACATGTT
