>Addgene plasmid #19405 | pCM3.08 | addgene partial sequence | sequence record 25211 | pDONR201F 5'-TCGCGTTAACGCTAGCATGGATCTC-3'
GGNNNNNNTNATTTNATTTTGACTGANAGTGANCTGTTCGTTGCAACAAATTGATGAGCAATGCTTTTTT
ATAATGCCAACTTTGTACAAAAAAGCAGGCTCCATGGCTCAAACAAAGCCGATTGCCGAGCAAATGGCTG
CACTCAACAACTCAGATGACACGTCGTTCGCTGCCGATCGATCGAACAGTCTTCTGAATGCGACGTGCCC
GGCGAGAATTCAAAATTCAGTAGATCAACGGAAAATCAATCGATCATTCAATGATTCGCTGTCGTCCGGA
TATAGTGGAAAATGGCTTCGTCCAAAGCGTGAAGCGCTCAAGATCACTCCATTGGCTCAGATTGACGAGG
CGCCGGCAACTAAAAGACATAGCTCGGCGAAGGATAAGGTTTTGATTTAAAAAAAAAACTGAAAAATATG
CAAAATCGATTTTTTTTCCAGCACACAGAATACAAAACGCGACTTTGTGATGCGTTCCGCCGTGAAGGAT
ACTGCCCGTACAACGACAATTGCACATATGCTCACGGACAAGATGAGCTGAGAGTTCCGGTGTGTCTGAA
GCCTGGAAATCTTTGGAAAATTTTTTTTTCAGAGACGCCGCCAAGAGTATTATTCCCGAGATCCACCACG
TGAGCGCCGTGATTCTCGTTCTAGACGAGACGACGTGNGATACAANNANNNNNNNNNNNNNNNNNNNNNN
NNNNANNNANNATNNNGGNNGAGGNNNNNNNANNNNNNNNAAAANNNNNNNTTTTTNNANAAAATTNNNN
NNNNTTTTTTNNNCNNAAATTTNNNNTTNAAAANNNNNNNNNNNNNNNCNTTNNNNNNNNNNNNTNANNN
AAANNNNNNNNNNNNAAANNNNGGGGGGNNTTTTNNNNNAAATNNNNNNNNNNNNNNNNNNNNNNNNNNN
NNNNNNNNNNNNNNNNNNNNNNNN
